Addgene plasmid #172095: 6xHis-CPL2/pET28a
Purpose: cDNA of CER11/CPL2 cloned into pET28a for protein expression
Depositing lab: George Haughn. Depositing organization: University of British Columbia. Publication: ECERIFERUM11/C-TERMINAL DOMAIN PHOSPHATASE-LIKE2 Affects Secretory Trafficking. Shi L, Dean GH, Zheng H, Meents MJ, Haslam TM, Haughn GW, Kunst L. Plant Physiol. 2019 Nov;181(3):901-915. doi: 10.1104/pp.19.00722. Epub 2019 Sep 4. PubMed 31484679.
Backbone
  Vector backbone: pET28a
  Backbone manufacturer: EMD Biosciences
  Backbone size w/o insert (bp): 5369
  Total vector size (bp): 7676
  Modifications to backbone: NA
  Vector type: Bacterial Expression
Growth in bacteria
  Bacterial resistance: Kanamycin, 50 μg/mL
  Growth temperature: 37°C
  Growth strain: DH5alpha
  Copy number: High Copy
Gene/Insert
  Gene/Insert name: CPL2 (alt name: CER11)
  Species: A. thaliana (mustard weed)
  Insert size (bp): 2313
  GenBank ID: NM_120205
  Entrez Gene: CPL2 (a.k.a. AT5G01270, ATCPL2, F7J8.250, F7J8_250, carboxyl-terminal domain (ctd) phosphatase-like 2)
  Promoter: T7
  Tag / fusion protein: 6x His (N terminal on backbone)
  Cloning method: Restriction Enzyme; 5′ cloning site EcoRI (not destroyed); 3′ cloning site SalI (not destroyed)
  Sequencing primers: 5′ T7 Promoter; 3′ T7 Terminator
Terms and licenses: Academic/Nonprofit Terms; Industry Terms
How to cite: 6xHis-CPL2/pET28a was a gift from George Haughn (Addgene plasmid # 172095 ; http://n2t.net/addgene:172095 ; RRID:Addgene_172095)
