[The description below was written by a language model from this plasmid's Addgene catalogue record and pLannotate feature annotations shown in this document.]
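Description:
6xHis-CPL2/pET28a is a bacterial expression plasmid in which the cDNA of Arabidopsis thaliana CPL2 (C-terminal domain phosphatase-like 2, also known as CER11/ECERIFERUM11, locus AT5G01270) has been cloned into the pET28a backbone between the EcoRI and SalI sites, both of which are retained. The roughly 2.3 kb insert brings the plasmid to about 7.7 kb. It replicates through a ColE1/pBR322-type origin accompanied by the rop gene and bom region, is selected with kanamycin via the aminoglycoside phosphotransferase gene, and also carries an f1 origin. The catalogue lists it as high copy, although rop normally acts to moderate copy number. Short annotated fragments of tetracycline resistance sequence and of an AmpR promoter are backbone remnants rather than functional markers.

Expression is driven by the T7 promoter with an adjacent lac operator, followed by the efficient T7 gene 10 ribosome binding site and closed by the T7 terminator. The plasmid-borne lacI gene supplies lac repressor, so transcription stays low until IPTG is added in a host that provides T7 RNA polymerase. The CPL2 coding sequence lies downstream of the backbone's N-terminal leader, consisting of a 6xHis tag, a thrombin cleavage site and the T7 tag, which allows metal-affinity purification and optional tag removal. The backbone's C-terminal His sequence is also annotated downstream of the insert, but the record does not state whether it is translated in frame. CPL2 is annotated as a phosphatase that dephosphorylates Ser-5 of the heptad repeats in the RNA polymerase II C-terminal domain, and the construct is intended for producing recombinant protein in E. coli.
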