Features (pLannotate 1.2.2; 22 found; start..end, strand, type, name):
     26..73      -  terminator     T7 terminator: transcription terminator for bacteriophage T7 RNA polymerase
     81..130     -  CDS            SET1 (fragment): solubility-enhancement tag derived from T7 phage gene 10B
    140..157     -  CDS            9xHis (fragment): 9xHis affinity tag
    188..2497    -  CDS            CPL2: CPL2_ARATH - Experimental evidence at protein level: Swiss-Prot protein existence level 1. Processively dephosphorylates 'Ser-5' but not 'Ser-2' of the heptad repeats YSPTSPS in the C-terminal domain of the largest RNA polymerase II subunit (RPB1). This promotes the activity of RNA polymerase II. Together with CPL1, required for male gametes fertility. Multifunctional regulator that modulates plant growth, stress, and phytohormones responses. Positive transcription regulator of genes involved in high salinity resistance and auxin mediated signaling pathway. From Arabidopsis thaliana (Mouse-ear
   2513..2545    -  CDS            T7 tag (gene 10 leader): leader peptide from bacteriophage T7 gene 10 promotes efficient translation in E. coli
   2549..2566    -  CDS            thrombin site: thrombin recognition and cleavage site
   2577..2593    -  CDS            capTEV™ (fragment): composite tag for in vivo biotinylation, TEV protease cleavage, and 6xHis tagging
   2612..2634    -  RBS            RBS: efficient ribosome binding site from bacteriophage T7 gene 10 (Olins and Rangwala, 1989)
   2649..2673    -  protein_bind   lac operator: The lac repressor binds to the lac operator to inhibit transcription in E. coli. This inhibition can be relieved by adding lactose or isopropyl-β-D-thiogalactopyranoside (IPTG). lac repressor encoded by lacI
   2674..2692    -  promoter       T7 promoter: promoter for bacteriophage T7 RNA polymerase
   2714..2993    +  CDS            TcR (fragment): tetracycline efflux protein; tet; confers resistance to tetracycline
   3001..3078    +  promoter       lacI promoter: lacI
   3079..4161    +  CDS            lacI: lac repressor; lacI; The lac repressor binds to the lac operator to inhibit transcription in E. coli. This inhibition can be relieved by adding lactose or isopropyl-β-D-thiogalactopyranoside (IPTG).
   4174..4195    +  protein_bind   CAP binding site: CAP binding activates transcription in the presence of cAMP. E. coli catabolite activator protein
   4210..4501    +  CDS            TcR (fragment): tetracycline efflux protein; tet; confers resistance to tetracycline
   4573..4953    -  CDS            YPB1_ECOLX: Protein predicted: Swiss-Prot protein existence level 4. From Escherichia coli.
   4970..5161    +  CDS            rop: Rop protein, which maintains plasmids at low copy number; rop
   5263..5402    +  misc_feature   bom: basis of mobility region from pBR322
   5588..6176    -  rep_origin     ori: high-copy-number ColE1/pMB1/pBR322/pUC origin of replication
   6298..7113    +  CDS            KanR: aminoglycoside phosphotransferase; aph(3')-Ia; confers resistance to kanamycin in bacteria or G418 (Geneticin®) in eukaryotes
   7122..7179    -  promoter       AmpR promoter (fragment): bla
   7232..7660    -  rep_origin     f1 ori (sequence partly withheld): f1 bacteriophage origin of replication; arrow indicates direction of (+) strand synthesis
>Addgene plasmid #172095 | 6xHis-CPL2/pET28a | addgene full sequence | sequence record 345741 | Addgene NGS Result
ATCCGGATATAGTTCCTCCTTTCAGCAAAAAACCCCTCAAGACCCGTTTAGAGGCCCCAAGGGGTTATGC
TAGTTATTGCTCAGCGGTGGCAGCAGCCAACTCAGCTTCCTTTCGGGCTTTGTTAGCAGCCGGATCTCAG
TGGTGGTGGTGGTGGTGCTCGAGTGCGGCCGCAAGCTTGTCGACTCACAACTCTGAAATGTTTTCTTTAG
GCGCTTCCTCTTCAAGTCCTTTGTTTGATACATCTTCACTGCTTTCCCACAAAAATCCATTATCATTTTC
CGGACCTTTCTCTGTTTCTCTAGCTAGAGGTGCCACATGTGCAACATACTTTTCAGCCAAACTTCGAAGA
GCATTCTCAGCCGCTTGTTGATGTGCATCTTTCTTAGTTTTTGCCATCCCAATGCCTATCTTCTCACCCG
TGAACAACACCTCAACTGAAAACTGTAACTCTTTGTTGGTACTTATCACAGTCCTAAACTCCACCTTTGA
ACCACATCTTCTTCCAATTTCTTGCAGTGCACTCACAAATAAATGAGATTGCCCGCCATTACTCTTTCCA
CCATCTGTATGATGTTCTCTACCATTTGACACCAAATGATTCTGGGATATTCCACCTTCTGTTGTTTGAC
GTGAAGGATTTTGCCTTTTCAGGTCATCATCCATTGCTACCTCTTCACTCCTCAAGTGGGATGGATGTGC
AAATGGACCAACAGGAGCAGAACCTGGTGTTCCATGAGGAAATTGACTTGGATAAAGTCCTGAAGGCCGA
CCAGGAAAAGAAGGTCTATTCTCATCATCTACCAACCAACCACCCGGAGAATGCATAGACGAGGAAGGTG
GCTGCATAGGAATTTTAGCCAGAATGGGGGGTTGATTAAAGTTTTGGTTCCTTATATCTACACCAGGCCT
CATCATAAGGGGTCTTCCACCATCAGAAAAAGTGAAGCCATCCCGCCTAGGAGCTCCAAGCAAACTAGGT
TTATGAGAAGGTAACAGTGCTGCTGCAGTTGCCGTGCTTGCATTATTTGGTATAACTGCTATCTGCGGCT
TAGGGGTTTCAGGTTTCTGCTCAGCGTTACTTGTTGCAGGAAGAGTAGAATGATCAGCTGCAGCCGCTTG
GTTTAGTCTTCGTTCCACTTCACCCCCACACATTCCTTCGTTAATTGGAGGAGCATTTATGTTTCCATTT
GAAGCAAAGCCAGGATCCTCTATAACGACGTAGTTGCTCACATCCGGTGATGGAGGTAAATTTTCCACAT
CATCTTCATAGTAAACCAAAGATATACTACTCATTAAACTCTCATCAAATTCCTTGAAAAAGTAACCTCT
GACATTGCATGCAACATTTCTTGCTACGCAGAGATGTGGAACGACAAGGGCTGTCTCTGCTTGTGGAGCA
TAATAAGGAAGATATGCAGAAACAACATGAACCCGTGGTTGATCCTTGTCCTCCCAAACCTTCATACGGT
CATCAATGACCATTGCCATTTTCGGGTGGCAAATGCCACCATTGAAGACACTTAACAACGATTTCTTGGC
GTCTGGTTTTACGCAGACGATACGATCTCGAAGCTCCTTGAGACTTATCAAGTGTGCTTCCGGATCAAGC
AGTCTCCACATTTCCAGAGCATAATCCCTTTCAGCCATGGTACAAACGTAAACTTCAAAACGTTTCCTAG
TTTTGGCTGTCAAATAACTTCTTAACTCCTCCCATGCTGGTCTCAGTTTTACAAGCACACTAGTGTCACG
GATCTCTGGCTTAATCCGAGTAAGCACAGTATTCTTCTCCGGCAATCTAATCACGGGTCTACAAACTTTC
TCTTGTCCATCAGAAGTTGGGCGGACTTCCTCAGGTTGAGCCTTTAACAAAACTCCGTTATCAAAAGCAT
AGTCATTATCAATATACTGCTTCAGCAGCATCCTATCATCCATATACCTTTTAAGTTCTGCTGACATCCC
ATTAATCCTCACAGGATCCATCTCACGTGAAATCCAAGATTTAAGAGCCTCGATTCTATCCTCAAATGAC
TTCATAGTATTTGCAACAATCAAAGTCTCATCCAAATCAAACACAATAGACAAACACCGAGTATTAAGCA
TCCTTAAGCACGAATCATAAAGACCTGAAGGAACCGAAAAACACCAAAAACACGGGAACTTCTTCTCCTT
ACTCGGCATCGCCACTAAATGAATCTCCTCATCTCCGAGCATAACCACTGCAGTCTTCAATTCATGGAAA
CAGACTGCGTGTAGATGCATTAACTCTTGAGATTTCACCGGAGCCGATGACTCAAGCTTGCATCGAACGG
CAAAAGAAGCAATCGTCTGAAGAATCGCGAGCGGAGGACATCTCTCACCAGCCGGAGATAGATGGTGGAT
TCGAATCTCATCGTTCGGGAATCGAAATTCATGACTTGAAGATACATGGTTCACATCAAGTTCCCCCAAA
CGTAAATCTCCGTGATAAACCACGGATTTATGACCCAAACGATTCATGAATTCGGATCCGCGACCCATTT
GCTGTCCACCAGTCATGCTAGCCATATGGCTGCCGCGCGGCACCAGGCCGCTGCTGTGATGATGATGATG
ATGGCTGCTGCCCATGGTATATCTCCTTCTTAAAGTTAAACAAAATTATTTCTAGAGGGGAATTGTTATC
CGCTCACAATTCCCCTATAGTGAGTCGTATTAATTTCGCGGGATCGAGATCTCGATCCTCTACGCCGGAC
GCATCGTGGCCGGCATCACCGGCGCCACAGGTGCGGTTGCTGGCGCCTATATCGCCGACATCACCGATGG
GGAAGATCGGGCTCGCCACTTCGGGCTCATGAGCGCTTGTTTCGGCGTGGGTATGGTGGCAGGCCCCGTG
GCCGGGGGACTGTTGGGCGCCATCTCCTTGCATGCACCATTCCTTGCGGCGGCGGTGCTCAACGGCCTCA
ACCTACTACTGGGCTGCTTCCTAATGCAGGAGTCGCATAAGGGAGAGCGTCGAGATCCCGGACACCATCG
AATGGCGCAAAACCTTTCGCGGTATGGCATGATAGCGCCCGGAAGAGAGTCAATTCAGGGTGGTGAATGT
GAAACCAGTAACGTTATACGATGTCGCAGAGTATGCCGGTGTCTCTTATCAGACCGTTTCCCGCGTGGTG
AACCAGGCCAGCCACGTTTCTGCGAAAACGCGGGAAAAAGTGGAAGCGGCGATGGCGGAGCTGAATTACA
TTCCCAACCGCGTGGCACAACAACTGGCGGGCAAACAGTCGTTGCTGATTGGCGTTGCCACCTCCAGTCT
GGCCCTGCACGCGCCGTCGCAAATTGTCGCGGCGATTAAATCTCGCGCCGATCAACTGGGTGCCAGCGTG
GTGGTGTCGATGGTAGAACGAAGCGGCGTCGAAGCCTGTAAAGCGGCGGTGCACAATCTTCTCGCGCAAC
GCGTCAGTGGGCTGATCATTAACTATCCGCTGGATGACCAGGATGCCATTGCTGTGGAAGCTGCCTGCAC
TAATGTTCCGGCGTTATTTCTTGATGTCTCTGACCAGACACCCATCAACAGTATTATTTTCTCCCATGAA
GACGGTACGCGACTGGGCGTGGAGCATCTGGTCGCATTGGGTCACCAGCAAATCGCGCTGTTAGCGGGCC
CATTAAGTTCTGTCTCGGCGCGTCTGCGTCTGGCTGGCTGGCATAAATATCTCACTCGCAATCAAATTCA
GCCGATAGCGGAACGGGAAGGCGACTGGAGTGCCATGTCCGGTTTTCAACAAACCATGCAAATGCTGAAT
GAGGGCATCGTTCCCACTGCGATGCTGGTTGCCAACGATCAGATGGCGCTGGGCGCAATGCGCGCCATTA
CCGAGTCCGGGCTGCGCGTTGGTGCGGATATCTCGGTAGTGGGATACGACGATACCGAAGACAGCTCATG
TTATATCCCGCCGTTAACCACCATCAAACAGGATTTTCGCCTGCTGGGGCAAACCAGCGTGGACCGCTTG
CTGCAACTCTCTCAGGGCCAGGCGGTGAAGGGCAATCAGCTGTTGCCCGTCTCACTGGTGAAAAGAAAAA
CCACCCTGGCGCCCAATACGCAAACCGCCTCTCCCCGCGCGTTGGCCGATTCATTAATGCAGCTGGCACG
ACAGGTTTCCCGACTGGAAAGCGGGCAGTGAGCGCAACGCAATTAATGTAAGTTAGCTCACTCATTAGGC
ACCGGGATCTCGACCGATGCCCTTGAGAGCCTTCAACCCAGTCAGCTCCTTCCGGTGGGCGCGGGGCATG
ACTATCGTCGCCGCACTTATGACTGTCTTCTTTATCATGCAACTCGTAGGACAGGTGCCGGCAGCGCTCT
GGGTCATTTTCGGCGAGGACCGCTTTCGCTGGAGCGCGACGATGATCGGCCTGTCGCTTGCGGTATTCGG
AATCTTGCACGCCCTCGCTCAAGCCTTCGTCACTGGTCCCGCCACCAAACGTTTCGGCGAGAAGCAGGCC
ATTATCGCCGGCATGGCGGCCCCACGGGTGCGCATGATCGTGCTCCTGTCGTTGAGGACCCGGCTAGGCT
GGCGGGGTTGCCTTACTGGTTAGCAGAATGAATCACCGATACGCGAGCGAACGTGAAGCGACTGCTGCTG
CAAAACGTCTGCGACCTGAGCAACAACATGAATGGTCTTCGGTTTCCGTGTTTCGTAAAGTCTGGAAACG
CGGAAGTCAGCGCCCTGCACCATTATGTTCCGGATCTGCATCGCAGGATGCTGCTGGCTACCCTGTGGAA
CACCTACATCTGTATTAACGAAGCGCTGGCATTGACCCTGAGTGATTTTTCTCTGGTCCCGCCGCATCCA
TACCGCCAGTTGTTTACCCTCACAACGTTCCAGTAACCGGGCATGTTCATCATCAGTAACCCGTATCGTG
AGCATCCTCTCTCGTTTCATCGGTATCATTACCCCCATGAACAGAAATCCCCCTTACACGGAGGCATCAG
TGACCAAACAGGAAAAAACCGCCCTTAACATGGCCCGCTTTATCAGAAGCCAGACATTAACGCTTCTGGA
GAAACTCAACGAGCTGGACGCGGATGAACAGGCAGACATCTGTGAATCGCTTCACGACCACGCTGATGAG
CTTTACCGCAGCTGCCTCGCGCGTTTCGGTGATGACGGTGAAAACCTCTGACACATGCAGCTCCCGGAGA
CGGTCACAGCTTGTCTGTAAGCGGATGCCGGGAGCAGACAAGCCCGTCAGGGCGCGTCAGCGGGTGTTGG
CGGGTGTCGGGGCGCAGCCATGACCCAGTCACGTAGCGATAGCGGAGTGTATACTGGCTTAACTATGCGG
CATCAGAGCAGATTGTACTGAGAGTGCACCATTGCGGTGTGAAATACCGCACAGATGCGTAAGGAGAAAA
TACCGCATCAGGCGCTCTTCCGCTTCCTCGCTCACTGACTCGCTGCGCTCGGTCGTTCGGCTGCGGCGAG
CGGTATCAGCTCACTCAAAGGCGGTAATACGGTTATCCACAGAATCAGGGGATAACGCAGGAAAGAACAT
GTGAGCAAAAGGCCAGCAAAAGGCCAGGAACCGTAAAAAGGCCGCGTTGCTGGCGTTTTTCCATAGGCTC
CGCCCCCCTGACGAGCATCACAAAAATCGACGCTCAAGTCAGAGGTGGCGAAACCCGACAGGACTATAAA
GATACCAGGCGTTTCCCCCTGGAAGCTCCCTCGTGCGCTCTCCTGTTCCGACCCTGCCGCTTACCGGATA
CCTGTCCGCCTTTCTCCCTTCGGGAAGCGTGGCGCTTTCTCATAGCTCACGCTGTAGGTATCTCAGTTCG
GTGTAGGTCGTTCGCTCCAAGCTGGGCTGTGTGCACGAACCCCCCGTTCAGCCCGACCGCTGCGCCTTAT
CCGGTAACTATCGTCTTGAGTCCAACCCGGTAAGACACGACTTATCGCCACTGGCAGCAGCCACTGGTAA
CAGGATTAGCAGAGCGAGGTATGTAGGCGGTGCTACAGAGTTCTTGAAGTGGTGGCCTAACTACGGCTAC
ACTAGAAGGACAGTATTTGGTATCTGCGCTCTGCTGAAGCCAGTTACCTTCGGAAAAAGAGTTGGTAGCT
CTTGATCCGGCAAACAAACCACCGCTGGTAGCGGTGGTTTTTTTGTTTGCAAGCAGCAGATTACGCGCAG
AAAAAAAGGATCTCAAGAAGATCCTTTGATCTTTTCTACGGGGTCTGACGCTCAGTGGAACGAAAACTCA
CGTTAAGGGATTTTGGTCATGAACAATAAAACTGTCTGCTTACATAAACAGTAATACAAGGGGTGTTATG
AGCCATATTCAACGGGAAACGTCTTGCTCTAGGCCGCGATTAAATTCCAACATGGATGCTGATTTATATG
GGTATAAATGGGCTCGCGATAATGTCGGGCAATCAGGTGCGACAATCTATCGATTGTATGGGAAGCCCGA
TGCGCCAGAGTTGTTTCTGAAACATGGCAAAGGTAGCGTTGCCAATGATGTTACAGATGAGATGGTCAGA
CTAAACTGGCTGACGGAATTTATGCCTCTTCCGACCATCAAGCATTTTATCCGTACTCCTGATGATGCAT
GGTTACTCACCACTGCGATCCCCGGGAAAACAGCATTCCAGGTATTAGAAGAATATCCTGATTCAGGTGA
AAATATTGTTGATGCGCTGGCAGTGTTCCTGCGCCGGTTGCATTCGATTCCTGTTTGTAATTGTCCTTTT
AACAGCGATCGCGTATTTCGTCTCGCTCAGGCGCAATCACGAATGAATAACGGTTTGGTTGATGCGAGTG
ATTTTGATGACGAGCGTAATGGCTGGCCTGTTGAACAAGTCTGGAAAGAAATGCATAAACTTTTGCCATT
CTCACCGGATTCAGTCGTCACTCATGGTGATTTCTCACTTGATAACCTTATTTTTGACGAGGGGAAATTA
ATAGGTTGTATTGATGTTGGACGAGTCGGAATCGCAGACCGATACCAGGATCTTGCCATCCTATGGAACT
GCCTCGGTGAGTTTTCTCCTTCATTACAGAAACGGCTTTTTCAAAAATATGGTATTGATAATCCTGATAT
GAATAAATTGCAGTTTCATTTGATGCTCGATGAGTTTTTCTAAGAATTAATTCATGAGCGGATACATATT
TGAATGTATTTAGAAAAATAAACAAATAGGGGTTCCGCGCACATTTCCCCGAAAAGTGCCACCTAAATTG
TAAGCGTTAATATTTTGTTAAAATTCGCGTTAAATTTTTGTTAAATCAGCTCATTTTTTAACCAATAGGC
CGAAATCGGCAAAATCCCTTATAAATCAAAAGAATAGACCGAGATAGGGT
[37 nt withheld, positions 7331-7367]
AAAGAACGTGGACTCCAACGTCAAAGG
[49 nt withheld, positions 7395-7443]
T
[91 nt withheld, positions 7445-7535]
G
[124 nt withheld, positions 7537-7660]
CCCATTCGCCA
