>Addgene plasmid #172095 | 6xHis-CPL2/pET28a | depositor partial sequence | sequence record 333699 | CER11/CPL2 fragment (including start and stop codons) cloned into pET28a using 5' EcoRI and 3' SalI sites
ATGAATCGTTTGGGTCATAAATCCGTGGTTTATCACGGAGATTTACGTTTGGGGGAACTTGATGTGAACC
ATGTATCTTCAAGTCATGAATTTCGATTCCCGAACGATGAGATTCGAATCCACCATCTATCTCCGGCTGG
TGAGAGATGTCCTCCGCTCGCGATTCTTCAGACGATTGCTTCTTTTGCCGTTCGATGCAAGCTTGAGTCA
TCGGCTCCGGTGAAATCTCAAGAGTTAATGCATCTACACGCAGTCTGTTTCCATGAATTGAAGACTGCAG
TGGTTATGCTCGGAGATGAGGAGATTCATTTAGTGGCGATGCCGAGTAAGGAGAAGAAGTTCCCGTGTTT
TTGGTGTTTTTCGGTTCCTTCAGGTCTTTATGATTCGTGCTTAAGGATGCTTAATACTCGGTGTTTGTCT
ATTGTGTTTGATTTGGATGAGACTTTGATTGTTGCAAATACTATGAAGTCATTTGAGGATAGAATCGAGG
CTCTTAAATCTTGGATTTCACGTGAGATGGATCCTGTGAGGATTAATGGGATGTCAGCAGAACTTAAAAG
GTATATGGATGATAGGATGCTGCTGAAGCAGTATATTGATAATGACTATGCTTTTGATAACGGAGTTTTG
TTAAAGGCTCAACCTGAGGAAGTCCGCCCAACTTCTGATGGACAAGAGAAAGTTTGTAGACCCGTGATTA
GATTGCCGGAGAAGAATACTGTGCTTACTCGGATTAAGCCAGAGATCCGTGACACTAGTGTGCTTGTAAA
ACTGAGACCAGCATGGGAGGAGTTAAGAAGTTATTTGACAGCCAAAACTAGGAAACGTTTTGAAGTTTAC
GTTTGTACCATGGCTGAAAGGGATTATGCTCTGGAAATGTGGAGACTGCTTGATCCGGAAGCACACTTGA
TAAGTCTCAAGGAGCTTCGAGATCGTATCGTCTGCGTAAAACCAGACGCCAAGAAATCGTTGTTAAGTGT
CTTCAATGGTGGCATTTGCCACCCGAAAATGGCAATGGTCATTGATGACCGTATGAAGGTTTGGGAGGAC
AAGGATCAACCACGGGTTCATGTTGTTTCTGCATATCTTCCTTATTATGCTCCACAAGCAGAGACAGCCC
TTGTCGTTCCACATCTCTGCGTAGCAAGAAATGTTGCATGCAATGTCAGAGGTTACTTTTTCAAGGAATT
TGATGAGAGTTTAATGAGTAGTATATCTTTGGTTTACTATGAAGATGATGTGGAAAATTTACCTCCATCA
CCGGATGTGAGCAACTACGTCGTTATAGAGGATCCTGGCTTTGCTTCAAATGGAAACATAAATGCTCCTC
CAATTAACGAAGGAATGTGTGGGGGTGAAGTGGAACGAAGACTAAACCAAGCGGCTGCAGCTGATCATTC
TACTCTTCCTGCAACAAGTAACGCTGAGCAGAAACCTGAAACCCCTAAGCCGCAGATAGCAGTTATACCA
AATAATGCAAGCACGGCAACTGCAGCAGCACTGTTACCTTCTCATAAACCTAGTTTGCTTGGAGCTCCTA
GGCGGGATGGCTTCACTTTTTCTGATGGTGGAAGACCCCTTATGATGAGGCCTGGTGTAGATATAAGGAA
CCAAAACTTTAATCAACCCCCCATTCTGGCTAAAATTCCTATGCAGCCACCTTCCTCGTCTATGCATTCT
CCGGGTGGTTGGTTGGTAGATGATGAGAATAGACCTTCTTTTCCTGGTCGGCCTTCAGGACTTTATCCAA
GTCAATTTCCTCATGGAACACCAGGTTCTGCTCCTGTTGGTCCATTTGCACATCCATCCCACTTGAGGAG
TGAAGAGGTAGCAATGGATGATGACCTGAAAAGGCAAAATCCTTCACGTCAAACAACAGAAGGTGGAATA
TCCCAGAATCATTTGGTGTCAAATGGTAGAGAACATCATACAGATGGTGGAAAGAGTAATGGCGGGCAAT
CTCATTTATTTGTGAGTGCACTGCAAGAAATTGGAAGAAGATGTGGTTCAAAGGTGGAGTTTAGGACTGT
GATAAGTACCAACAAAGAGTTACAGTTTTCAGTTGAGGTGTTGTTCACGGGTGAGAAGATAGGCATTGGG
ATGGCAAAAACTAAGAAAGATGCACATCAACAAGCGGCTGAGAATGCTCTTCGAAGTTTGGCTGAAAAGT
ATGTTGCACATGTGGCACCTCTAGCTAGAGAAACAGAGAAAGGTCCGGAAAATGATAATGGATTTTTGTG
GGAAAGCAGTGAAGATGTATCAAACAAAGGACTTGAAGAGGAAGCGCCTAAAGAAAACATTTCAGAGTTG
TGA
